Addgene plasmid #179437: pMH015_AAVS1_puro-pA-core-9xTetO-pEF-H2B-mCitrine-core-pRSV-H2B-mCherry
Purpose: Dual fluorescent reporter construct with double core HS4 insulator, upstream TRE (Tetracycline Response Element) recruitment site, arms for integration at AAVS1 locus
Depositing lab: Lacra Bintu. Depositing organization: Stanford University. Publication: Dynamic spreading of chromatin-mediated gene silencing and reactivation between neighboring genes in single cells. Lensch S, Herschl MH, Ludwig CH, Sinha J, Hinks MM, Mukund A, Fujimori T, Bintu L. Elife. 2022 Jun 9;11. pii: 75115. doi: 10.7554/eLife.75115. PubMed 35678392.
Backbone
  Vector backbone: pAAVS1 donor
  Vector type: Mammalian Expression
  Selectable markers: Puromycin
Growth in bacteria
  Bacterial resistance: Ampicillin, 100 μg/mL
  Growth temperature: 37°C
  Growth strain: DH5alpha
  Copy number: High Copy
Gene/Insert
  Gene/Insert name: coreHS4-TRE-cit-coreHS4-mch (DC) (alt name: TRE, H2B-mCitrine, core chicken HS4 insulators, H2B-mCherry)
  Species: H. sapiens (human), G. gallus (chicken), Synthetic
  Promoter: pEF alpha, pRSV
  Cloning method: Gibson Cloning
Terms and licenses: Academic/Nonprofit Terms; Industry Terms: Not Available to Industry
Depositor comments: Please visit https://www.biorxiv.org/content/10.1101/2021.11.04.467237v1 for bioRxiv preprint.
How to cite: pMH015_AAVS1_puro-pA-core-9xTetO-pEF-H2B-mCitrine-core-pRSV-H2B-mCherry was a gift from Lacra Bintu (Addgene plasmid # 179437 ; http://n2t.net/addgene:179437 ; RRID:Addgene_179437)
