[The description below was written by a language model from this plasmid's Addgene catalogue record and pLannotate feature annotations shown in this document.]
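Description:
pMH015_AAVS1_puro-pA-core-9xTetO-pEF-H2B-mCitrine-core-pRSV-H2B-mCherry is a 10.6 kb mammalian donor plasmid built on a pAAVS1 donor backbone. It is designed to place a two-gene fluorescent reporter at the human AAVS1 safe-harbour site in intron 1 of PPP1R12C. In E. coli it is maintained at high copy through a ColE1/pUC-type origin and selected with ampicillin via a full-length β-lactamase gene. Several short annotated hits (lacI, lacZα, NeoR/KanR, large T antigen, truncated AmpR, phage promoters) appear to be cloning remnants rather than functional parts.

The payload lies between the left and right AAVS1 homology arms. Directly after the left arm, a splice acceptor precedes a promoterless puromycin N-acetyltransferase gene with a bGH polyadenylation signal. Puromycin resistance should therefore depend mainly on correct integration and splicing from the endogenous PPP1R12C transcript. Downstream is an array of tet operator sites (nine by the construct name), which serves as a docking site for TetR/rTetR-fused effectors. The array sits immediately upstream of the EF-1α core promoter and intron A, which drive H2B-mCitrine with an SV40 poly(A). A second unit follows, with the RSV promoter driving H2B-mCherry and its own SV40 poly(A). The H2B fusions concentrate both signals in the nucleus.

According to the record, core chicken HS4 insulators sit upstream of the TetO array and between the two reporter genes. They are not annotated in the feature table, although unannotated gaps exist at the expected positions. The associated study used the construct to follow, in single cells, how chromatin-mediated silencing and reactivation spread from a recruitment site to a neighbouring gene. This double-core version tests the effect of the insulators on that spreading.
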