Features (pLannotate 1.2.2; 45 found; start..end, strand, type, name):
      1..589     +  rep_origin     ori: high-copy-number ColE1/pMB1/pBR322/pUC origin of replication
    772..864     +  CDS            lacI (fragment): lac repressor; lacI; The lac repressor binds to the lac operator to inhibit transcription in E. coli. This inhibition can be relieved by adding lactose or isopropyl-β-D-thiogalactopyranoside (IPTG).
    877..898     +  protein_bind   CAP binding site: CAP binding activates transcription in the presence of cAMP. E. coli catabolite activator protein
    913..943     +  promoter       lac promoter: promoter for the E. coli lac operon
    951..967     +  protein_bind   lac operator: The lac repressor binds to the lac operator to inhibit transcription in E. coli. This inhibition can be relieved by adding lactose or isopropyl-β-D-thiogalactopyranoside (IPTG). lac repressor encoded by lacI
   1012..1030    +  promoter       T3 promoter: promoter for bacteriophage T3 RNA polymerase
   1065..1868    +  misc_feature   HA-L: left homology arm from the adeno-associated virus integration site (AAVS1) within intron 1 of the human PPP1R12C gene
   1875..1900    +  misc_feature   SA: splice acceptor site
   1987..2586    +  CDS            PuroR: puromycin N-acetyltransferase; pac from Streptomyces alboniger; confers resistance to puromycin
   2624..2848    +  polyA_signal   bGH poly(A) signal: bovine growth hormone polyadenylation signal
   2852..2873    +  promoter       SV40 promoter (fragment): SV40 enhancer and early promoter
   3188..3213    +  promoter       tight TRE promoter (fragment): Tet-responsive promoter PTight, consisting of seven tet operator sequences followed by the minimal CMV promoter
   3230..3249    +  promoter       tight TRE promoter (fragment): Tet-responsive promoter PTight, consisting of seven tet operator sequences followed by the minimal CMV promoter
   3267..3285    +  protein_bind   tet operator: tetO; bacterial operator O2 for the tetR and tetA genes tetracycline repressor TetR
   3302..3322    +  promoter       tight TRE promoter (fragment): Tet-responsive promoter PTight, consisting of seven tet operator sequences followed by the minimal CMV promoter
   3332..3357    +  promoter       tight TRE promoter (fragment): Tet-responsive promoter PTight, consisting of seven tet operator sequences followed by the minimal CMV promoter
   3374..3393    +  promoter       tight TRE promoter (fragment): Tet-responsive promoter PTight, consisting of seven tet operator sequences followed by the minimal CMV promoter
   3411..3429    +  protein_bind   tet operator: tetO; bacterial operator O2 for the tetR and tetA genes tetracycline repressor TetR
   3447..3469    +  promoter       PLtetO-1 promoter (fragment): modified phage lambda PL promoter with tet operator sites (Lutz and Bujard, 1997)
   3482..3502    +  promoter       tight TRE promoter (fragment): Tet-responsive promoter PTight, consisting of seven tet operator sequences followed by the minimal CMV promoter
   3539..3745    +  promoter       EF-1α core promoter: core promoter for human elongation factor EF-1α
   3746..4684    +  intron         EF-1α intron A: intron upstream of the start codon of human EF-1α
   4717..4735    +  promoter       T3 promoter: promoter for bacteriophage T3 RNA polymerase
   4826..5203    +  CDS            H2B: human histone H2B; HIST1H2BJ
   5202..5218    -  misc_feature   MCS (fragment): pUC18/19 multiple cloning site
   5228..5944    +  CDS            Citrine: Citrine is a basic (constitutively fluorescent) yellow fluorescent protein published in 2001, derived from Aequorea victoria. It has moderate acid sensitivity.
   5948..5974    +  misc_feature   MCS (fragment): pBluescript multiple cloning site
   5996..6014    -  promoter       T7 promoter: promoter for bacteriophage T7 RNA polymerase
   6024..6063    +  CDS            lacZα (fragment): LacZα fragment of β-galactosidase; lacZ fragment
   6073..6128    +  intron         small t intron (fragment): SV40 (simian virus 40) small t antigen intron
   6128..6265    +  CDS            large T antigen (fragment): large T antigen from SV40 (simian virus 40)
   6288..6409    +  polyA_signal   SV40 poly(A) signal: SV40 polyadenylation signal
   6710..6972    +  promoter       RSV promoter: Rous sarcoma virus enhancer/promoter
   6986..7363    +  CDS            H2B: human histone H2B; HIST1H2BJ
   7382..8089    +  CDS            mCherry: mCherry is a basic (constitutively fluorescent) red fluorescent protein published in 2004, derived from Discosoma sp.. It is reported to be a very rapidly-maturing monomer with low acid sensitivity.
   8105..8188    +  CDS            large T antigen (fragment): large T antigen from SV40 (simian virus 40)
   8211..8292    +  polyA_signal   SV40 poly(A) signal: SV40 polyadenylation signal
   8337..8398    +  promoter       AmpR promoter: bla
   8399..8435    +  CDS            AmpR (fragment): β-lactamase; bla; confers resistance to ampicillin, carbenicillin, and related antibiotics
   8485..9321    +  misc_feature   HA-R: right homology arm from the adeno-associated virus integration site (AAVS1) within intron 1 of the human PPP1R12C gene
   9322..9346    +  CDS            NeoR/KanR (fragment): aminoglycoside phosphotransferase confers resistance to neomycin, kanamycin, and G418 (Geneticin®)
   9367..9417    -  misc_feature   bom (fragment): basis of mobility region from pBR322
   9444..9503    +  promoter       AmpR promoter (fragment): bla
   9596..10456   -  CDS            AmpR: β-lactamase; bla; confers resistance to ampicillin, carbenicillin, and related antibiotics
  10457..10509   -  promoter       AmpR promoter (fragment): bla
>Addgene plasmid #179437 | pMH015_AAVS1_puro-pA-core-9xTetO-pEF-H2B-mCitrine-core-pRSV-H2B-mCherry | addgene full sequence | sequence record 355553 | Addgene NGS Result
TTGAGATCCTTTTTTTCTGCGCGTAATCTGCTGCTTGCAAACAAAAAAACCACCGCTACCAGCGGTGGTT
TGTTTGCCGGATCAAGAGCTACCAACTCTTTTTCCGAAGGTAACTGGCTTCAGCAGAGCGCAGATACCAA
ATACTGTTCTTCTAGTGTAGCCGTAGTTAGGCCACCACTTCAAGAACTCTGTAGCACCGCCTACATACCT
CGCTCTGCTAATCCTGTTACCAGTGGCTGCTGCCAGTGGCGATAAGTCGTGTCTTACCGGGTTGGACTCA
AGACGATAGTTACCGGATAAGGCGCAGCGGTCGGGCTGAACGGGGGGTTCGTGCACACAGCCCAGCTTGG
AGCGAACGACCTACACCGAACTGAGATACCTACAGCGTGAGCTATGAGAAAGCGCCACGCTTCCCGAAGG
GAGAAAGGCGGACAGGTATCCGGTAAGCGGCAGGGTCGGAACAGGAGAGCGCACGAGGGAGCTTCCAGGG
GGAAACGCCTGGTATCTTTATAGTCCTGTCGGGTTTCGCCACCTCTGACTTGAGCGTCGATTTTTGTGAT
GCTCGTCAGGGGGGCGGAGCCTATGGAAAAACGCCAGCAACGCGGCCTTTTTACGGTTCCTGGCCTTTTG
CTGGCCTTTTGCTCACATGTTCTTTCCTGCGTTATCCCCTGATTCTGTGGATAACCGTATTACCGCCTTT
GAGTGAGCTGATACCGCTCGCCGCAGCCGAACGACCGAGCGCAGCGAGTCAGTGAGCGAGGAAGCGGAAG
AGCGCCCAATACGCAAACCGCCTCTCCCCGCGCGTTGGCCGATTCATTAATGCAGCTGGCACGACAGGTT
TCCCGACTGGAAAGCGGGCAGTGAGCGCAACGCAATTAATGTGAGTTAGCTCACTCATTAGGCACCCCAG
GCTTTACACTTTATGCTTCCGGCTCGTATGTTGTGTGGAATTGTGAGCGGATAACAATTTCACACAGGAA
ACAGCTATGACCATGATTACGCCAAGCTCAGAATTAACCCTCACTAAAGGGACTAGTCCTGCAGGTTTAA
ACGAATTCGCCCTTTGCTTTCTCTGACCAGCATTCTCTCCCCTGGGCCTGTGCCGCTTTCTGTCTGCAGC
TTGTGGCCTGGGTCACCTCTACGGCTGGCCCAGATCCTTCCCTGCCGCCTCCTTCAGGTTCCGTCTTCCT
CCACTCCCTCTTCCCCTTGCTCTCTGCTGTGTTGCTGCCCAAGGATGCTCTTTCCGGAGCACTTCCTTCT
CGGCGCTGCACCACGTGATGTCCTCTGAGCGGATCCTCCCCGTGTCTGGGTCCTCTCCGGGCATCTCTCC
TCCCTCACCCAACCCCATGCCGTCTTCACTCGCTGGGTTCCCTTTTCCTTCTCCTTCTGGGGCCTGTGCC
ATCTCTCGTTTCTTAGGATGGCCTTCTCCGACGGATGTCTCCCTTGCGTCCCGCCTCCCCTTCTTGTAGG
CCTGCATCATCACCGTTTTTCTGGACAACCCCAAAGTACCCCGTCTCCCTGGCTTTAGCCACCTCTCCAT
CCTCTTGCTTTCTTTGCCTGGACACCCCGTTCTCCTGTGGATTCGGGTCACCTCTCACTCCTTTCATTTG
GGCAGCTCCCCTACCCCCCTTACCTCTCTAGTCTGTGCTAGCTCTTCCAGCCCCCTGTCATGGCATCTTC
CAGGGGTCCGAGAGCTCAGCTAGTCTTCTTCCTCCAACCCGGGCCCCTATGTCCACTTCAGGACAGCATG
TTTGCTGCCTCCAGGGATCCTGTGTCCCCGAGCTGGGACCACCTTATATTCCCAGGGCCGGTTAATGTGG
CTCTGGTTCTGGGTACTTTTATCTGTCCCCTCCACCCCACAGTGGGGCAAGCTTCTGACCTCTTCTCTTC
CTCCCACAGGGCCTCGAGAGATCTGGCAGCGGAGAGGGCAGAGGAAGTCTTCTAACATGCGGTGACGTGG
AGGAGAATCCCGGCCCTAGGCTCGAGATGACCGAGTACAAGCCCACGGTGCGCCTCGCCACCCGCGACGA
CGTCCCCAGGGCCGTACGCACCCTCGCCGCCGCGTTCGCCGACTACCCCGCCACGCGCCACACCGTCGAT
CCGGACCGCCACATCGAGCGGGTCACCGAGCTGCAAGAACTCTTCCTCACGCGCGTCGGGCTCGACATCG
GCAAGGTGTGGGTCGCGGACGACGGCGCCGCGGTGGCGGTCTGGACCACGCCGGAGAGCGTCGAAGCGGG
GGCGGTGTTCGCCGAGATCGGCCCGCGCATGGCCGAGTTGAGCGGTTCCCGGCTGGCCGCGCAGCAACAG
ATGGAAGGCCTCCTGGCGCCGCACCGGCCCAAGGAGCCCGCGTGGTTCCTGGCCACCGTCGGCGTCTCGC
CCGACCACCAGGGCAAGGGTCTGGGCAGCGCCGTCGTGCTCCCCGGAGTGGAGGCGGCCGAGCGCGCCGG
GGTGCCCGCCTTCCTGGAGACCTCCGCGCCCCGCAACCTCCCCTTCTACGAGCGGCTCGGCTTCACCGTC
ACCGCCGACGTCGAGGTGCCCGAAGGACCGCGCACCTGGTGCATGACCCGCAAGCCCGGTGCCTGATCTA
GAGGGCCCGTTTAAACCCGCTGATCAGCCTCGACTGTGCCTTCTAGTTGCCAGCCATCTGTTGTTTGCCC
CTCCCCCGTGCCTTCCTTGACCCTGGAAGGTGCCACTCCCACTGTCCTTTCCTAATAAAATGAGGAAATT
GCATCGCATTGTCTGAGTAGGTGTCATTCTATTCTGGGGGGTGGGGTGGGGCAGGACAGCAAGGGGGAGG
ATTGGGAAGACAATAGCAGGCATGCTGGGGATGCGGTGGGCTCTATGGCTTCTGAGGCGGAAAGAACCAG
CTGGGGGCTAGCAAAGCCTTAAGTAACAAAACTTTTATGAGGGACAGCCCCCCCCCAAAGCCCCCAGGGA
TGTAATTACGTCCCTCCCCCGCTAGGGGGCAGCAGCGAGCCGCCCGGGGCTCCGCTCCGGTCCGGCGCTC
CCCCCGCATCCCCGAGCCGGCAGCGTGCGGGGACAGCCCGGGCACGGGGAAGGTGGCACGGGATCGCTTT
CCTCTGAACGCTTCTCGCTGCTCTTTGAGCCTGCAGACACCTGGGGGGATACGGGGAAAAGGCCTCCACG
GCCACTAGTATTATGCAACAGCTGCATATAGCACTGCAGTTTACTCCCTATCAGTGATAGAGAGTCAAAA
GGCCATGCCCTCCCTATCAGTGATAGAGAGAGCAGACTCAAGGTGGTCCCTATCAGTGATAGAGAGATTG
AGCAAGAGGGCCTCCCTATCAGTGATAGAGAATAGCACTGCAGTTTACTCCCTATCAGTGATAGAGAGTC
AAAAGGCCATGCCCTCCCTATCAGTGATAGAGAGAGCAGACTCAAGGTGGTCCCTATCAGTGATAGAGAG
ATTGAGCAAGAGGGCCTCCCTATCAGTGATAGAGATTGATCCAGTCAGGGCCTCCCTATCAGTGATAGAG
AAGCTATGTGCAGGTAGGGCTGTACAGTGGGAATGCATGAGCGCACATCGCCCACAGTCCCCGAGAAGTT
GGGGGGAGGGGTCGGCAATTGAACCGGTGCCTAGAGAAGGTGGCGCGGGGTAAACTGGGAAAGTGATGTC
GTGTACTGGCTCCGCCTTTTTCCCGAGGGTGGGGGAGAACCGTATATAAGTGCAGTAGTCGCCGTGAACG
TTCTTTTTCGCAACGGGTTTGCCGCCAGAACACAGGTAAGTGCCGTGTGTGGTTCCCGCGGGCCTGGCCT
CTTTACGGGTTATGGCCCTTGCGTGCCTTGAATTACTTCCACCTGGCTGCAGTACGTGATTCTTGATCCC
GAGCTTCGGGTTGGAAGTGGGTGGGAGAGTTCGAGGCCTTGCGCTTAAGGAGCCCCTTCGCCTCGTGCTT
GAGTTGAGGCCTGGCCTGGGCGCTGGGGCCGCCGCGTGCGAATCTGGTGGCACCTTCGCGCCTGTCTCGC
TGCTTTCGATAAGTCTCTAGCCATTTAAAATTTTTGATGACCTGCTGCGACGCTTTTTTTCTGGCAAGAT
AGTCTTGTAAATGCGGGCCAAGATCTGCACACTGGTATTTCGGTTTTTGGGGCCGCGGGCGGCGACGGGG
CCCGTGCGTCCCAGCGCACATGTTCGGCGAGGCGGGGCCTGCGAGCGCGGCCACCGAGAATCGGACGGGG
GTAGTCTCAAGCTGGCCGGCCTGCTCTGGTGCCTGGCCTCGCGCCGCCGTGTATCGCCCCGCCCTGGGCG
GCAAGGCTGGCCCGGTCGGCACCAGTTGCGTGAGCGGAAAGATGGCCGCTTCCCGGCCCTGCTGCAGGGA
GCTCAAAATGGAGGACGCGGCGCTCGGGAGAGCGGGCGGGTGAGTCACCCACACAAAGGAAAAGGGCCTT
TCCGTCCTCAGCCGTCGCTTCATGTGACTCCACGGAGTACCGGGCGCCGTCCAGGCACCTCGATTAGTTC
TCGAGCTTTTGGAGTACGTCGTCTTTAGGTTGGGGGGAGGGGTTTTATGCGATGGAGTTTCCCCACACTG
AGTGGGTGGAGACTGAAGTTAGGCCAGCTTGGCACTTGATGTAATTCTCCTTGGAATTTGCCCTTTTTGA
GTTTGGATCTTGGTTCATTCTCAAGCCTCAGACAGTGGTTCAAAGTTTTTTTCTTCCATTTCAGGTGTCG
TGAGCTAGCGATTACGCCAAGCTCGAAATTAACCCTCACTAAAGGGAACAAAAGCTGGAGCTCCACCGCG
GTGGCGGCCGCTCTAGCCCGGGCGGATCCCCCGGGCTGCAGGAATTCGATATCAAGCTTGCCACCATGCC
AGAGCCAGCGAAGTCTGCTCCCGCCCCGAAAAAGGGCTCCAAGAAGGCGGTGACTAAGGCGCAGAAGAAA
GGCGGCAAGAAGCGCAAGCGCAGCCGCAAGGAGAGCTATTCCATCTATGTGTACAAGGTTCTGAAGCAGG
TCCACCCTGACACCGGCATTTCGTCCAAGGCCATGGGCATCATGAATTCGTTTGTGAACGACATTTTCGA
GCGCATCGCAGGTGAGGCTTCCCGCCTGGCGCATTACAACAAGCGCTCGACCATCACCTCCAGGGAGATC
CAGACGGCCGTGCGCCTGCTGCTGCCTGGGGAGTTGGCCAAGCACGCCGTGTCCGAGGGTACTAAGGCCA
TCACCAAGTACACCAGCGCTAAGGATCCCCGGGTACCGGTCGCCACCATGGTGAGCAAGGGCGAGGAGCT
GTTCACCGGGGTGGTGCCCATCCTGGTCGAGCTGGACGGCGACGTAAACGGCCACAAGTTCAGCGTGTCC
GGCGAGGGCGAGGGCGATGCCACCTACGGCAAGCTGACCCTGAAGTTCATCTGCACCACCGGCAAGCTGC
CCGTGCCCTGGCCCACCCTCGTGACCACCTTCGGCTACGGCCTGATGTGCTTCGCCCGCTACCCCGACCA
CATGAAGCAGCACGACTTCTTCAAGTCCGCCATGCCCGAAGGCTACGTCCAGGAGCGCACCATCTTCTTC
AAGGACGACGGCAACTACAAGACCCGCGCCGAGGTGAAGTTCGAGGGCGACACCCTGGTGAACCGCATCG
AGCTGAAGGGCATCGACTTCAAGGAGGACGGCAACATCCTGGGGCACAAGCTGGAGTACAACTACAACAG
CCACAACGTCTATATCATGGCCGACAAGCAGAAGAACGGCATCAAGGTGAACTTCAAGATCCGCCACAAC
ATCGAGGACGGCAGCGTGCAGCTCGCCGACCACTACCAGCAGAACACCCCCATCGGCGACGGCCCCGTGC
TGCTGCCCGACAACCACTACCTGAGCTACCAGTCCGCCCTGAGCAAAGACCCCAACGAGAAGCGCGATCA
CATGGTCCTGCTGGAGTTCGTGACCGCCGCCGGGATCACTCTCGGCATGGACGAGCTGTACAAGTAGGTC
GACCTCGAGGGGGGGCCCGGTACCAGGTAAGTGTACCCAATTCGCCCTATAGTGAGTCGTATTACAATTC
ACTCGATCGCCCTTCCCAACAGTTGCGCAGCCTGAATGGCGAATGGAGATCCAATTTTTAAGTGTATAAT
GTGTTAAACTACTGATTCTAATTGTTTGTGTATTTTAGATTCACAGTCCCAAGGCTCATTTCAGGCCCCT
CAGTCCTCACAGTCTGTTCATGATCATAATCAGCCATACCACATTTGTAGAGGTTTTACTTGCTTTAAAA
AACCTCCCACACCTCCCCCTGAACCTGAAACATAAAATGAATGCAATTGTTGTTGTTAACTTGTTTATTG
CAGCTTATAATGGTTACAAATAAAGCAATAGCATCACAAATTTCACAAATAAAGCATTTTTTTCACTGCA
TTCTAGTTGTGGTTTGTCCAAACTCATCAATGTATCTTAATCTCAAAGTAACAAAACTTTTATGAGGGAC
AGCCCCCCCCCAAAGCCCCCAGGGATGTAATTACGTCCCTCCCCCGCTAGGGGGCAGCAGCGAGCCGCCC
GGGGCTCCGCTCCGGTCCGGCGCTCCCCCCGCATCCCCGAGCCGGCAGCGTGCGGGGACAGCCCGGGCAC
GGGGAAGGTGGCACGGGATCGCTTTCCTCTGAACGCTTCTCGCTGCTCTTTGAGCCTGCAGACACCTGGG
GGGATACGGGGAAAAGGCCTCCACGGCCACTAGTATTATGCCCTAGGGACGTCCATATGAATGTAGTCTT
ATGCAATACACTTGTAGTCTTGCAACATGGTAACGATGAGTTAGCAACATGCCTTACAAGGAGAGAAAAA
GCACCGTGCATGCCGATTGGTGGAAGTAAGGTGGTACGATCGTGCCTTATTAGGAAGGCAACAGACAGGT
CTGACATGGATTGGACGAACCACTGAATTGCGCATTGCAGAGATAATTGTATTTAAGTGCCTAGCTCGAT
ACAATAAACGCCATTTGACCATTCACCACATTGGTGTGCACCCTGCAGATCTAGAATGCCAGAGCCAGCG
AAGTCTGCTCCCGCCCCGAAAAAGGGCTCCAAGAAGGCGGTGACTAAGGCGCAGAAGAAAGGCGGCAAGA
AGCGCAAGCGCAGCCGCAAGGAGAGCTATTCCATCTATGTGTACAAGGTTCTGAAGCAGGTCCACCCTGA
CACCGGCATTTCGTCCAAGGCCATGGGCATCATGAATTCGTTTGTGAACGACATTTTCGAGCGCATCGCA
GGTGAGGCTTCCCGCCTGGCGCATTACAACAAGCGCTCGACCATCACCTCCAGGGAGATCCAGACGGCCG
TGCGCCTGCTGCTGCCTGGGGAGTTGGCCAAGCACGCCGTGTCCGAGGGTACTAAGGCCATCACCAAGTA
CACCAGCGCTAAGGATCCACCGGTCGCCACCATGGTGAGCAAGGGCGAGGAGGATAACATGGCCATCATC
AAGGAGTTCATGCGCTTCAAGGTGCACATGGAGGGCTCCGTGAACGGCCACGAGTTCGAGATCGAGGGCG
AGGGCGAGGGCCGCCCCTACGAGGGCACCCAGACCGCCAAGCTGAAGGTGACCAAGGGTGGCCCCCTGCC
CTTCGCCTGGGACATCCTGTCCCCTCAGTTCATGTACGGCTCCAAGGCCTACGTGAAGCACCCCGCCGAC
ATTCCCGACTACTTGAAGCTGTCCTTCCCCGAGGGCTTCAAGTGGGAGCGCGTGATGAACTTCGAGGACG
GCGGCGTGGTGACCGTGACCCAGGACTCCTCCCTGCAGGACGGCGAGTTCATCTACAAGGTGAAGCTGCG
CGGCACCAACTTCCCCTCCGACGGCCCCGTAATGCAGAAGAAGACCATGGGCTGGGAGGCCTCCTCCGAG
CGGATGTACCCCGAGGACGGCGCCCTGAAGGGCGAGATCAAGCAGAGGCTGAAGCTGAAGGACGGCGGCC
ACTACGACGCTGAGGTCAAGACCACCTACAAGGCCAAGAAGCCCGTGCAGCTGCCCGGCGCCTACAACGT
CAACATCAAGTTGGACATCACCTCCCACAACGAGGACTACACCATCGTGGAACAGTACGAACGCGCCGAG
GGCCGCCACTCCACCGGCGGCATGGACGAGCTGTACAAGTCTTAAGCGACTCTAGATCATAATCAGCCAT
ACCACATTTGTAGAGGTTTTACTTGCTTTAAAAAACCTCCCACACCTCCCCCTGAACCTGAAACATAAAA
TGAATGCAATTGTTGTTGTTAACTTGTTTATTGCAGCTTATAATGGTTACAAATAAAGCAATAGCATCAC
AAATTTCACAAATAAAGCATTTTTTTCACTGCATTCTAGTTGTGGTTTGTCCAAACTCATCAATGTATCT
CATATGTGTATCCGCTCATGAGACAATAACCCTGATAAATGCTTCAATAATATTGAAAAAGGAAGAGTAT
GAGTATTCAACATTTCCGTGTCGCCCTTATTCCCTAAATTGTAAGCGTCTCGGCCTCTAGAGTCGAGATG
ACATTGATTATTGAACTAGGGACAGGATTGGTGACAGAAAAGCCCCATCCTTAGGCCTCCTCCTTCCTAG
TCTCCTGATATTGGGTCTAACCCCCACCTCCTGTTAGGCAGATTCCTTATCTGGTGACACACCCCCATTT
CCTGGAGCCATCTCTCTCCTTGCCAGAACCTCTAAGGTTTGCTTACGATGGAGCCAGAGAGGATCCTGGG
AGGGAGAGCTTGGCAGGGGGTGGGAGGGAAGGGGGGGATGCGTGACCTGCCCGGTTCTCAGTGGCCACCC
TGCGCTACCCTCTCCCAGAACCTGAGCTGCTCTGACGCGGCTGTCTGGTGCGTTTCACTGATCCTGGTGC
TGCAGCTTCCTTACACTTCCCAAGAGGAGAAGCAGTTTGGAAAAACAAAATCAGAATAAGTTGGTCCTGA
GTTCTAACTTTGGCTCTTCACCTTTCTAGTCCCCAATTTATATTGTTCCTCCGTGCGTCAGTTTTACCTG
TGAGATAAGGCCAGTAGCCAGCCCCGTCCTGGCAGGGCTGTGGTGAGGAGGGGGGTGTCCGTGTGGAAAA
CTCCCTTTGTGAGAATGGTGCGTCCTAGGTGTTCACCAGGTCGTGGCCGCCTCTACTCCCTTTCTCTTTC
TCCATCCTTCTTTCCTTAAAGAGTCCCCAGTGCTATCTGGGACATATTCCTCCGCCCAGAGCAGGGTCCC
GCTTCCCTAAGGCCCTGCTCTGGGCTTCTGGGTTTGAGTCCTTGGCAAGCCCAGGAGAGGCGCTCAGGCT
TCCCTGTCCCCCTTCCTCGTCCACCATCTCATGCCCCTGGCTCTCCTGCCCCTTCCCTACAGGGGTTCCT
GGCTCTGCTCTTCGCCTTCTTGACGAGTTCTTCTGAATTATTAACGCTTACAATTTCCTGATGCGGTATT
TTCTCCTTACGCATCTGTGCGGTATTTCACACCGCATCAGGTGGCACTTTTCGGGGAAATGTGCGCGGAA
CCCCTATTTGTTTATTTTTCTAAATACATTCAAATATGTATCCGCTCATGAGATTATCAAAAAGGATCTT
CACCTAGATCCTTTTAAATTAAAAATGAAGTTTTAAATCAATCTAAAGTATATATGAGTAAACTTGGTCT
GACAGTTACCAATGCTTAATCAGTGAGGCACCTATCTCAGCGATCTGTCTATTTCGTTCATCCATAGTTG
CCTGACTCCCCGTCGTGTAGATAACTACGATACGGGAGGGCTTACCATCTGGCCCCAGTGCTGCAATGAT
ACCGCGAGACCCACGCTCACCGGCTCCAGATTTATCAGCAATAAACCAGCCAGCCGGAAGGGCCGAGCGC
AGAAGTGGTCCTGCAACTTTATCCGCCTCCATCCAGTCTATTAATTGTTGCCGGGAAGCTAGAGTAAGTA
GTTCGCCAGTTAATAGTTTGCGCAACGTTGTTGCCATTGCTACAGGCATCGTGGTGTCACGCTCGTCGTT
TGGTATGGCTTCATTCAGCTCCGGTTCCCAACGATCAAGGCGAGTTACATGATCCCCCATGTTGTGCAAA
AAAGCGGTTAGCTCCTTCGGTCCTCCGATCGTTGTCAGAAGTAAGTTGGCCGCAGTGTTATCACTCATGG
TTATGGCAGCACTGCATAATTCTCTTACTGTCATGCCATCCGTAAGATGCTTTTCTGTGACTGGTGAATA
CTCAACCAAGTCATTCTGAGAATAGTGTATGCGGCGACCGAGTTGCTCTTGCCCGGCGTCAATACGGGAT
AATACCGCGCCACATAGCAGAACTTTAAAAGTGCTCATCATTGGAAAACGTTCTTCGGGGCGAAAACTCT
CAAGGATCTTACCGCTGTTGAGATCCAGTTCGATGTAACCCACTCGTGCACCCAACTGATCTTCAGCATC
TTTTACTTTCACCAGCGTTTCTGGGTGAGCAAAAACAGGAAGGCAAAATGCCGCAAAAAAGGGAATAAGG
GCGACACGGAAATGTTGAATACTCATACTCTTCCTTTTTCAATATTATTGAAGCATTTATCAGGGTTATT
GTCTCATGACCAAAATCCCTTAACGTGAGTTTTCGTTCCACTGAGCGTCAGACCCCGTAGAAAAGATCAA
AGGATCTTC
